Addgene plasmid #203458: pRSET-jAspSnFR3
Purpose: jAspSnFR3 in T7 bacterial expression vector
Depositing lab: Lucas Sullivan. Depositing organization: Fred Hutchinson Cancer Center. Publication: An engineered biosensor enables dynamic aspartate measurements in living cells. Davidsen K, Marvin JS, Aggarwal A, Brown TA, Sullivan LB. eLife. 2024 Feb 23;12:RP90024. doi: 10.7554/eLife.90024. PubMed 38393319.
Backbone
  Vector backbone: pRSET
  Vector type: Bacterial Expression
Growth in bacteria
  Bacterial resistance: Ampicillin, 100 μg/mL
  Growth temperature: 37°C
  Growth strain: DH5alpha
  Copy number: High Copy
Gene/Insert
  Gene/Insert name: jAspSnFR3
  Insert size (bp): 1569
  Promoter: T7
  Tag / fusion protein: His-tag (N terminal on insert)
  Cloning method: Unknown
  Sequencing primers: 5′ TAATACGACTCACTATAGGG
Terms and licenses: Academic/Nonprofit Terms; Industry Terms: Not Available to Industry
Depositor comments: Please visit https://doi.org/10.1101/2023.06.27.546775 for bioRxiv preprint.
How to cite: pRSET-jAspSnFR3 was a gift from Lucas Sullivan (Addgene plasmid # 203458 ; http://n2t.net/addgene:203458 ; RRID:Addgene_203458)
