[The description below was written by a language model from this plasmid's Addgene catalogue record and pLannotate feature annotations shown in this document.]
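Description:
pRSET-jAspSnFR3 is a 4,429 nt bacterial expression plasmid built on the pRSET backbone and carrying the genetically encoded aspartate biosensor jAspSnFR3 under T7 control. It is maintained at high copy in E. coli through a ColE1/pUC-type origin and selected with ampicillin via the β-lactamase gene and its own promoter. An f1 phage origin is also present, which in principle allows single-stranded DNA production. Short annotated fragments of lacZα and lacI, and a small hit to a T7 gene 10B-derived solubility tag just before the terminator, appear to be backbone remnants or partial matches rather than functional elements.

The expression cassette runs from a T7 promoter and the strong T7 gene 10 ribosome binding site to a T7 terminator, so transcription requires a host that supplies T7 RNA polymerase. The open reading frame begins with the standard pRSET N-terminal leader: a His tag (annotated as a fragment of a composite tag), the T7 gene 10 leader peptide, and the Xpress epitope with its enterokinase cleavage site. The 1,569 bp sensor insert follows. It consists of a large fragment of the E. coli glutamate/aspartate periplasmic binding protein GltI, then a GFP-derived fluorescent protein, then a short remaining GltI segment. Inserting the fluorescent domain within the binding protein is the usual design of sensors of this type, coupling ligand-induced conformational change to a change in fluorescence. The record gives the purpose only as T7 bacterial expression. The His tag would suit affinity purification of recombinant sensor protein for in vitro characterisation, while the associated publication concerns dynamic aspartate measurements in living cells.
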