Features (pLannotate 1.2.2; 16 found; start..end, strand, type, name):
     20..38      +  promoter       T7 promoter: promoter for bacteriophage T7 RNA polymerase
     70..92      +  RBS            RBS: efficient ribosome binding site from bacteriophage T7 gene 10 (Olins and Rangwala, 1989)
    112..132     +  CDS            capTEV™ (fragment): composite tag for in vivo biotinylation, TEV protease cleavage, and 6xHis tagging
    133..165     +  CDS            T7 tag (gene 10 leader): leader peptide from bacteriophage T7 gene 10 promotes efficient translation in E. coli
    169..192     +  CDS            Xpress™ tag: Xpress™ epitope tag, including an enterokinase recognition and cleavage site
    208..948     +  CDS            gltI (fragment): GLTI_ECOLI - Also known as ybeJ, yzzK. Experimental evidence at protein level: Swiss-Prot protein existence level 1. Part of the ABC transporter complex GltIJKL involved in glutamate and aspartate uptake. Binds to both glutamate and aspartate. From Escherichia coli (strain K12).
    964..1680    +  CDS            cEGFP: cEGFP is a basic (constitutively fluorescent) green fluorescent protein published in 2008, derived from Aequorea victoria.
   1693..1761    +  CDS            gltI (fragment): GLTI_ECOLI - Also known as ybeJ, yzzK. Experimental evidence at protein level: Swiss-Prot protein existence level 1. Part of the ABC transporter complex GltIJKL involved in glutamate and aspartate uptake. Binds to both glutamate and aspartate. From Escherichia coli (strain K12).
   1787..1836    +  CDS            SET1 (fragment): solubility-enhancement tag derived from T7 phage gene 10B
   1844..1891    +  terminator     T7 terminator: transcription terminator for bacteriophage T7 RNA polymerase
   1917..1983    +  CDS            lacZα (fragment): LacZα fragment of β-galactosidase; lacZ fragment
   1988..2416    +  rep_origin     f1 ori (sequence partly withheld): f1 bacteriophage origin of replication; arrow indicates direction of (+) strand synthesis
   2469..2573    +  promoter       AmpR promoter: bla
   2574..3434    +  CDS            AmpR: β-lactamase; bla; confers resistance to ampicillin, carbenicillin, and related antibiotics
   3605..4193    +  rep_origin     ori: high-copy-number ColE1/pMB1/pBR322/pUC origin of replication
   4376..4429    +  CDS            lacI (fragment): lac repressor; lacI; The lac repressor binds to the lac operator to inhibit transcription in E. coli. This inhibition can be relieved by adding lactose or isopropyl-β-D-thiogalactopyranoside (IPTG).
>Addgene plasmid #203458 | pRSET-jAspSnFR3 | addgene full sequence | sequence record 401041 | Addgene NGS Result
GATCTCGATCCCGCGAAATTAATACGACTCACTATAGGGAGACCACAACGGTTTCCCTCTAGAAATAATT
TTGTTTAACTTTAAGAAGGAGATATACATATGCGGGGTTCTCATCATCATCATCATCATGGTATGGCTAG
CATGACTGGTGGACAGCAAATGGGTCGGGATCTGTACGACGATGACGATAAGGATCGATGGGGATCCGCC
GCAGGCAGCACGCTGGACAAAATCGCCAAAAACGGTGTGATTGTCGTCGGTCACCGTAAATCTGCCGTGC
CTTTCTCTTATTACGACAGTCAGCACAAAGTGGTGGGTTACTCGCAGGAATACTCCAACGCCATTGTTGA
AGCAGTGAAAAAGAAACTCAACAAACCGGACTTGCAGGTAAAACTGATTCCGATTACCCCACAAAACCGT
ATTCCACTGCTGCAAAACGGCACTTACGATTTTGAATGTGGTTCTACCACCAACAACGTCGAACGCCAAA
AACAGGCGGCTTTCTCTGACACTATTTTCGTGGTCGGTACGCGCCTGTTGACCAAAAAGGGTGGCGATAT
CAAAGATTTTGCCAACCTGAAAGACAAAGCCGTAGTCGTCACTTCCGGCACTACCTCTGAAGTTTTGCTC
AACAAACTGAATGAAGAGCAAAAAATGAATATGCGCATCATCAGCGCCAAAGATCACGGTGACTCTTTCC
GCACCCTGGAAAGCGGTCGTGCCGTTGCCTTTATGATGGATGACGTGCTGCTGGCCGGTGAACGTGCGAA
AGCGAAGAAACCAGACGACTGGGAAATCGTCGGCAAGCCGCAGTCTCAGGAGGCCTACGGTTGTATGTTG
CGTAAAGATGATCCGCAGTTCAAAAAGCTGATGGATGACACCATCGCTCAGGTGCAGACCTCCGGTGAAG
CGGAAAAATGGTTTGATAAGTGGTTCAAAAATCCAATTCTGGTGAGCCACATCGTCTATATCACCGCCGA
CAAGCAGAAGAACGGCATCAAGGCGAACTTCAAGATCCACCACAACGTGGAGGACGGCAGCGTGCAGCTC
GCCGACCACTACCAGCAGAACACCCCCATCGGCGACGGCCCCGTGCTGCTGCCCGACAACCACTACCTGA
GCTATCAGTCCGTGCTGAGCAAAGACCCCAACGAGAAGCGCGATCACATGGTCCTGCTGGAGTTCGTGAC
CGCCACCACGAACTCTCTCGGCATGGACGAGCTGTACAAGGGCGGTACCGGAGGGAGCATGAGCAAGGGC
GAGGAGCTGTTCACCGGGGTGGTGCCCATCCTGGTCGAGCTGGACGGCGACGTAAACGGCCACAAGTTCA
GCGTGCGCGGCGAGGGCGAGGGCGATGCCACCAACGGCAAGCTAACCCTGAAGCTCATCTGCACCACCGG
CAAGCTGCCCGTGCCCTGGCCCACCCTCGTGACCACCCTGGGCTACGGCGTGCAGTGCTTCGCCCGCTAC
CCCGACCACATGAAGCAGCACGACTTCTTCAAGTCCGCCATGCCCGAAGGCTACGTCCAGGAGCGCACCA
TCAGCTTCAAGGACGACGGAACCTACAAGACCCGCGCCGAGGTGAAGTTAGAGGGCGACACCCTGGTGAA
CCGCATCGAGCTAAAGGGCATCGACTTCAAGGAGGACGGCAACATCCTGGGGCACAAGCTGGAGTACAAC
TTTAACAACCCCCTGAACATGAATTTCGAACTGTCAGACGAAATGAAAGCACTGTTCAAAGAACCGAATG
ACAAGGCACTGAAATAAGAATTCGAAGCTTGATCCGGCTGCTAACAAAGCCCGAAAGGAAGCTGAGTTGG
CTGCTGCCACCGCTGAGCAATAACTAGCATAACCCCTTGGGGCCTCTAAACGGGTCTTGAGGGGTTTTTT
GCTGAAAGGAGGAACTATATCCGGATCTGGCGTAATAGCGAAGAGGCCCGCACCGATCGCCCTTCCCAAC
AGTTGCGCAGCCTGAATGGCGAATGGG
[124 nt withheld, positions 1988-2111]
C
[91 nt withheld, positions 2113-2203]
A
[49 nt withheld, positions 2205-2253]
CCTTTGACGTTGGAGTCCACGTTCTTT
[37 nt withheld, positions 2281-2317]
ACCCTATCTCGGTCTATTCTTTTGATTTATAAGGGATTTTGCCGATTTCGGCCTATTGGTTAAAAAATGA
GCTGATTTAACAAAAATTTAACGCGAATTTTAACAAAATATTAACGCTTACAATTTAGGTGGCACTTTTC
GGGGAAATGTGCGCGGAACCCCTATTTGTTTATTTTTCTAAATACATTCAAATATGTATCCGCTCATGAG
ACAATAACCCTGATAAATGCTTCAATAATATTGAAAAAGGAAGAGTATGAGTATTCAACATTTCCGTGTC
GCCCTTATTCCCTTTTTTGCGGCATTTTGCCTTCCTGTTTTTGCTCACCCAGAAACGCTGGTGAAAGTAA
AAGATGCTGAAGATCAGTTGGGTGCACGAGTGGGTTACATCGAACTGGATCTCAACAGCGGTAAGATCCT
TGAGAGTTTTCGCCCCGAAGAACGTTTTCCAATGATGAGCACTTTTAAAGTTCTGCTATGTGGCGCGGTA
TTATCCCGTATTGACGCCGGGCAAGAGCAACTCGGTCGCCGCATACACTATTCTCAGAATGACTTGGTTG
AGTACTCACCAGTCACAGAAAAGCATCTTACGGATGGCATGACAGTAAGAGAATTATGCAGTGCTGCCAT
AACCATGAGTGATAACACTGCGGCCAACTTACTTCTGACAACGATCGGAGGACCGAAGGAGCTAACCGCT
TTTTTGCACAACATGGGGGATCATGTAACTCGCCTTGATCGTTGGGAACCGGAGCTGAATGAAGCCATAC
CAAACGACGAGCGTGACACCACGATGCCTGTAGCAATGGCAACAACGTTGCGCAAACTATTAACTGGCGA
ACTACTTACTCTAGCTTCCCGGCAACAATTAATAGACTGGATGGAGGCGGATAAAGTTGCAGGACCACTT
CTGCGCTCGGCCCTTCCGGCTGGCTGGTTTATTGCTGATAAATCTGGAGCCGGTGAGCGTGGGTCTCGCG
GTATCATTGCAGCACTGGGGCCAGATGGTAAGCCCTCCCGTATCGTAGTTATCTACACGACGGGGAGTCA
GGCAACTATGGATGAACGAAATAGACAGATCGCTGAGATAGGTGCCTCACTGATTAAGCATTGGTAACTG
TCAGACCAAGTTTACTCATATATACTTTAGATTGATTTAAAACTTCATTTTTAATTTAAAAGGATCTAGG
TGAAGATCCTTTTTGATAATCTCATGACCAAAATCCCTTAACGTGAGTTTTCGTTCCACTGAGCGTCAGA
CCCCGTAGAAAAGATCAAAGGATCTTCTTGAGATCCTTTTTTTCTGCGCGTAATCTGCTGCTTGCAAACA
AAAAAACCACCGCTACCAGCGGTGGTTTGTTTGCCGGATCAAGAGCTACCAACTCTTTTTCCGAAGGTAA
CTGGCTTCAGCAGAGCGCAGATACCAAATACTGTTCTTCTAGTGTAGCCGTAGTTAGGCCACCACTTCAA
GAACTCTGTAGCACCGCCTACATACCTCGCTCTGCTAATCCTGTTACCAGTGGCTGCTGCCAGTGGCGAT
AAGTCGTGTCTTACCGGGTTGGACTCAAGACGATAGTTACCGGATAAGGCGCAGCGGTCGGGCTGAACGG
GGGGTTCGTGCACACAGCCCAGCTTGGAGCGAACGACCTACACCGAACTGAGATACCTACAGCGTGAGCT
ATGAGAAAGCGCCACGCTTCCCGAAGGGAGAAAGGCGGACAGGTATCCGGTAAGCGGCAGGGTCGGAACA
GGAGAGCGCACGAGGGAGCTTCCAGGGGGAAACGCCTGGTATCTTTATAGTCCTGTCGGGTTTCGCCACC
TCTGACTTGAGCGTCGATTTTTGTGATGCTCGTCAGGGGGGCGGAGCCTATGGAAAAACGCCAGCAACGC
GGCCTTTTTACGGTTCCTGGCCTTTTGCTGGCCTTTTGCTCACATGTTCTTTCCTGCGTTATCCCCTGAT
TCTGTGGATAACCGTATTACCGCCTTTGAGTGAGCTGATACCGCTCGCCGCAGCCGAACGACCGAGCGCA
GCGAGTCAGTGAGCGAGGAAGCGGAAGAGCGCCCAATACGCAAACCGCCTCTCCCCGCGCGTTGGCCGAT
TCATTAATGCAG
